>Addgene plasmid #186729 | pMpGE010-Target2 (Mpphot) | addgene full sequence | sequence record 373253 | Addgene NGS Result
TTTCACGCCCTTTTAAATATCCGATTATTCTAATAAACGCTCTTTTCTCTTAGGTTTACCCGCCAATATA
TCCTGTCAAACACTGATAGTTTAAACTGAAGGCGGGAAACGACAATCTGATCCAAGCTCAAGCTGCTCTA
GCATTCGCCATTCAGGCTGCGCAACTGTTGGGAAGGGCGATCGGTGCGGGCCTCTTCGCTATTACGCCAG
CTGGCGAAAGGGGGATGTGCTGCAAGGCGATTAAGTTGGGTAACGCCAGGGTTTTCCCAGTCACGACGTT
GTAAAACGACGGCCAGTGCCAAGCTTGGCCCGGGCAAATGAGTCACACACATTGTTGAGAGACATATCAA
AATAACTCAATTGTAAGGTAAGTTGATAGATTTCCCAGTTAAATGCATTATTTTAACAATATTTGTATCT
CAAATTTTCAAAATCATATCAAATTTGCAGATCTTGATGATGATTCACAACTCTGTCTTCGATTTTTGAT
TGTTAACGGGTATCGATATTTGGGTAACTTAAAAAGAATTTGCTAAAGATCTTAAAAAACAGATTAAAAA
AACCTTTCAAAATAGCTAATCCTTTAAATCCGTTTCACAATATAATGCTCATTGATGATAATCGAAAAGA
TTCCATTTTAAAGTGCATATAAATTGCTTAATTATCTCTTTCTGTCTCGTAATATTTTGTTCTCTCCTAT
TGGATCGGACCCGCATCTTCTCGATCAGTTCACTATACTAATATTTGGTCAACTTCAAGAGAGATTAGAA
CTTCGTTCTCCAAAGTGTAAAGGCCGACAAGCAGAAAAGGAAACTTCAATCAGAAGCCTTCTAGGTTTTC
CCGCGTCCCAAAAAGCGAAGGGAGGACGGGGAGGACGGTGAGGCCAGAAGAAGAAAGCAACAGTAAAATC
TCATGTGATTGCGTGCATGTCATGGATCTATGGGATGCTAGTCCACCGTTTGGAAGTATGTGCAGAAGGA
GAAAGGCGCGGGAGGCCAAAAGCGACTTCGGCCACCTCTCTACTTTCTAGAAAGTTTGCTCGCAGCTTGT
AATAAGCGCGGAAAAGGTACTCGAAAAACCGGAGCAATCGGTGTGGTATCAGCAGTCGGGTTCGCTAAAC
CTACGTCTTCTTATTTTGGAATGTTAAATTGAAAGGGCGTGCCGGCCCTAAGCACGGACGATGTGACAGA
CGGAGGAGTGTGAGCAATTCGGATGACGATGCTGGCCGGCAGTCACGACAAAGAGTCCGAAGGGGCATGG
ACAGGGCAATATATAAATGGAAAAGAGGCTTTGAATATTCCTAACCCTTCGTCGTCGGCCTCCCAACTTG
CCCTCGCATGCTGAATTGGCCGCCTATCTGCGAATGGCCGGCCGCCGACCCTAAGTCGCAATAACTTGAA
CGGAGCCGATGCAAAGTCCTTATCGAACGCTCGTTATTATAAACGGGGCAGACCTAGGTATTTAATTATA
TCAAAACCCTCCGCAATTTCGCTAATCATTCCCTAATTTCTTCTACTTTGGCGTCTAGTGCTGTGGTCGC
GCTTGCTCTCAAAGCTCGCTGGGAGGCAGTGGAGCGTCTGGCTTAAAATCGATCGCCGCAACCCTAGAGT
TCCTTTCACTTCTTTCTCTCTTGCGTGGAGAGCATCGACATCGAAGAGCTGCATCTTGTCTTCTGGTATG
CGCCTTGTGCCCTCGTCTCTGTACGTCGTTACGATTGCTCGATATTGTGATTGTCTAGACCTGAAACCCG
ACTGGAGCTTTTACGTGGTGTCGATTGGGGCCTCGAGCGAGTGATTTTTTAGGTTCGTTTTAGCCAAGTA
CATCCCACTTTGGTCAGTCCTGTTATCTCGGTAAGGTGTTCAGTTCGGTCTCTGGTGCGGAGGTGCCTCG
TAAGTTTCCTGCATGATAGATTTGTCTATCCTTGACTTGAAGAGGAGTCGAAGGTCAGCGAGGTTGGCTG
TGTGCTATGGACGTCGGTGCTCCTTGGTTCCGTGCTTCTATGGGTGTTGCCTCAACAGTATTGATGTGCC
TGCAGAAAGGTTGACTAGAGTTATCAACAAGTTTGTACAAAAAAGCAGGCTCCGCGGCCGCCCCCTTCAC
CATGGATAAGAAGTACTCTATCGGACTCGATATCGGAACTAACTCTGTGGGATGGGCTGTGATCACCGAT
GAGTACAAGGTGCCATCTAAGAAGTTCAAGGTTCTCGGAAACACCGATAGGCACTCTATCAAGAAAAACC
TTATCGGTGCTCTCCTCTTCGATTCTGGTGAAACTGCTGAGGCTACCAGACTCAAGAGAACCGCTAGAAG
AAGGTACACCAGAAGAAAGAACAGGATCTGCTACCTCCAAGAGATCTTCTCTAACGAGATGGCTAAAGTG
GATGATTCATTCTTCCACAGGCTCGAAGAGTCATTCCTCGTGGAAGAAGATAAGAAGCACGAGAGGCACC
CTATCTTCGGAAACATCGTTGATGAGGTGGCATACCACGAGAAGTACCCTACTATCTACCACCTCAGAAA
GAAGCTCGTTGATTCTACTGATAAGGCTGATCTCAGGCTCATCTACCTCGCTCTCGCTCACATGATCAAG
TTCAGAGGACACTTCCTCATCGAGGGTGATCTCAACCCTGATAACTCTGATGTGGATAAGTTGTTCATCC
AGCTCGTGCAGACCTACAACCAGCTTTTCGAAGAGAACCCTATCAACGCTTCAGGTGTGGATGCTAAGGC
TATCCTCTCTGCTAGGCTCTCTAAGTCAAGAAGGCTTGAGAACCTCATTGCTCAGCTCCCTGGTGAGAAG
AAGAACGGACTTTTCGGAAACTTGATCGCTCTCTCTCTCGGACTCACCCCTAACTTCAAGTCTAACTTCG
ATCTCGCTGAGGATGCAAAGCTCCAGCTCTCAAAGGATACCTACGATGATGATCTCGATAACCTCCTCGC
TCAGATCGGAGATCAGTACGCTGATTTGTTCCTCGCTGCTAAGAACCTCTCTGATGCTATCCTCCTCAGT
GATATCCTCAGAGTGAACACCGAGATCACCAAGGCTCCACTCTCAGCTTCTATGATCAAGAGATACGATG
AGCACCACCAGGATCTCACACTTCTCAAGGCTCTTGTTAGACAGCAGCTCCCAGAGAAGTACAAAGAGAT
TTTCTTCGATCAGTCTAAGAACGGATACGCTGGTTACATCGATGGTGGTGCATCTCAAGAAGAGTTCTAC
AAGTTCATCAAGCCTATCCTCGAGAAGATGGATGGAACCGAGGAACTCCTCGTGAAGCTCAATAGAGAGG
ATCTTCTCAGAAAGCAGAGGACCTTCGATAACGGATCTATCCCTCATCAGATCCACCTCGGAGAGTTGCA
CGCTATCCTTAGAAGGCAAGAGGATTTCTACCCATTCCTCAAGGATAACAGGGAAAAGATTGAGAAGATT
CTCACCTTCAGAATCCCTTACTACGTGGGACCTCTCGCTAGAGGAAACTCAAGATTCGCTTGGATGACCA
GAAAGTCTGAGGAAACCATCACCCCTTGGAACTTCGAAGAGGTGGTGGATAAGGGTGCTAGTGCTCAGTC
TTTCATCGAGAGGATGACCAACTTCGATAAGAACCTTCCAAACGAGAAGGTGCTCCCTAAGCACTCTTTG
CTCTACGAGTACTTCACCGTGTACAACGAGTTGACCAAGGTTAAGTACGTGACCGAGGGAATGAGGAAGC
CTGCTTTTTTGTCAGGTGAGCAAAAGAAGGCTATCGTTGATCTCTTGTTCAAGACCAACAGAAAGGTGAC
CGTGAAGCAGCTCAAAGAGGATTACTTCAAGAAAATCGAGTGCTTCGATTCAGTTGAGATTTCTGGTGTT
GAGGATAGGTTCAACGCATCTCTCGGAACCTACCACGATCTCCTCAAGATCATTAAGGATAAGGATTTCT
TGGATAACGAGGAAAACGAGGATATCTTGGAGGATATCGTTCTTACCCTCACCCTCTTTGAAGATAGAGA
GATGATTGAAGAAAGGCTCAAGACCTACGCTCATCTCTTCGATGATAAGGTGATGAAGCAGTTGAAGAGA
AGAAGATACACTGGTTGGGGAAGGCTCTCAAGAAAGCTCATTAACGGAATCAGGGATAAGCAGTCTGGAA
AGACAATCCTTGATTTCCTCAAGTCTGATGGATTCGCTAACAGAAACTTCATGCAGCTCATCCACGATGA
TTCTCTCACCTTTAAAGAGGATATCCAGAAGGCTCAGGTTTCAGGACAGGGTGATAGTCTCCATGAGCAT
ATCGCTAACCTCGCTGGATCTCCTGCAATCAAGAAGGGAATCCTCCAGACTGTGAAGGTTGTGGATGAGT
TGGTGAAGGTGATGGGAAGGCATAAGCCTGAGAACATCGTGATCGAAATGGCTAGAGAGAACCAGACCAC
TCAGAAGGGACAGAAGAACTCTAGGGAAAGGATGAAGAGGATCGAGGAAGGTATCAAAGAGCTTGGATCT
CAGATCCTCAAAGAGCACCCTGTTGAGAACACTCAGCTCCAGAATGAGAAGCTCTACCTCTACTACCTCC
AGAACGGAAGGGATATGTATGTGGATCAAGAGTTGGATATCAACAGGCTCTCTGATTACGATGTTGATCA
TATCGTGCCACAGTCATTCTTGAAGGATGATTCTATCGATAACAAGGTGCTCACCAGGTCTGATAAGAAC
AGGGGTAAGAGTGATAACGTGCCAAGTGAAGAGGTTGTGAAGAAAATGAAGAACTATTGGAGGCAGCTCC
TCAACGCTAAGCTCATCACTCAGAGAAAGTTCGATAACTTGACTAAGGCTGAGAGGGGAGGACTCTCTGA
ATTGGATAAGGCAGGATTCATCAAGAGGCAGCTTGTGGAAACCAGGCAGATCACTAAGCACGTTGCACAG
ATCCTCGATTCTAGGATGAACACCAAGTACGATGAGAACGATAAGTTGATCAGGGAAGTGAAGGTTATCA
CCCTCAAGTCAAAGCTCGTGTCTGATTTCAGAAAGGATTTCCAATTCTACAAGGTGAGGGAAATCAACAA
CTACCACCACGCTCACGATGCTTACCTTAACGCTGTTGTTGGAACCGCTCTCATCAAGAAGTATCCTAAG
CTCGAGTCAGAGTTCGTGTACGGTGATTACAAGGTGTACGATGTGAGGAAGATGATCGCTAAGTCTGAGC
AAGAGATCGGAAAGGCTACCGCTAAGTATTTCTTCTACTCTAACATCATGAATTTCTTCAAGACCGAGAT
TACCCTCGCTAACGGTGAGATCAGAAAGAGGCCACTCATCGAGACAAACGGTGAAACAGGTGAGATCGTG
TGGGATAAGGGAAGGGATTTCGCTACCGTTAGAAAGGTGCTCTCTATGCCACAGGTGAACATCGTTAAGA
AAACCGAGGTGCAGACCGGTGGATTCTCTAAAGAGTCTATCCTCCCTAAGAGGAACTCTGATAAGCTCAT
TGCTAGGAAGAAGGATTGGGACCCTAAGAAATACGGTGGTTTCGATTCTCCTACCGTGGCTTACTCTGTT
CTCGTTGTGGCTAAGGTTGAGAAGGGAAAGAGTAAGAAGCTCAAGTCTGTTAAGGAACTTCTCGGAATCA
CTATCATGGAAAGGTCATCTTTCGAGAAGAACCCAATCGATTTCCTCGAGGCTAAGGGATACAAAGAGGT
TAAGAAGGATCTCATCATCAAGCTCCCAAAGTACTCACTCTTCGAACTCGAGAACGGTAGAAAGAGGATG
CTCGCTTCTGCTGGTGAGCTTCAAAAGGGAAACGAGCTTGCTCTCCCATCTAAGTACGTTAACTTTCTTT
ACCTCGCTTCTCACTACGAGAAGTTGAAGGGATCTCCAGAAGATAACGAGCAGAAGCAACTTTTCGTTGA
GCAGCACAAGCACTACTTGGATGAGATCATCGAGCAGATCTCTGAGTTCTCTAAAAGGGTGATCCTCGCT
GATGCAAACCTCGATAAGGTGTTGTCTGCTTACAACAAGCACAGAGATAAGCCTATCAGGGAACAGGCAG
AGAACATCATCCATCTCTTCACCCTTACCAACCTCGGTGCTCCTGCTGCTTTCAAGTACTTCGATACAAC
CATCGATAGGAAGAGATACACCTCTACCAAAGAAGTGCTCGATGCTACCCTCATCCATCAGTCTATCACT
GGACTCTACGAGACTAGGATCGATCTCTCACAGCTCGGTGGTGATTCAAGGGCTGATCCTAAGAAGAAGA
GGAAGGTTTGAGGCGCGCCGAGCTCCAGGCCTCCCAGCTTTCGTCCGTATCATCGGTTTCGACAACGTTC
GTCAAGTTCAATGCATCAGTTTCATTGCCCACACACCAGAATCCTACTAAGTTTGAGTATTATGGCATTG
GAAAAGCTGTTTTCTTCTATCATTTGTTCTGCTTGTAATTTACTGTGTTCTTTCAGTTTTTGTTTTCGGA
CATCAAAATGCAAATGGATGGATAAGAGTTAATAAATGATATGGTCCTTTTGTTCATTCTCAAATTATTA
TTATCTGTTGTTTTTACTTTAATGGGTTGAATTTAAGTAAGAAAGGAACTAACAGTGTGATATTAAGGTG
CAATGTTAGACATATAAAACAGTCTTTCACCTCTCTTTGGTTATGTCTTGAATTGGTTTGTTTCTTCACT
TATCTGTGTAATCAAGTTTACTATGAGTCTATGATCAAGTAATTATGCAATCAAGTTAAGTACAGTATAG
GCTTAAGGGTGGGCGCGCCGACCCAGCTTTCTTGTACAAAGTGGTTGATAACAGCGGTTGACTAGAGTTA
TCAACAAGTTTGTACAAAAAAGCAGGCTCCGCGGCCGCCCCCTTGTAACGTGAGACTACTACACTCCTCA
ACGCAAGTTCTATCTCATATCTCTGCAAGAGCTTATTCCAAGAAACTTTCTTGTGCTTCTATGCATGCCC
AGGTACCTTAAGTCGCGCGCATAGTCACTTCACAGCCTTTTCAGTTCTCCCTTTGATGGCTCAGAGTGAC
GCAACTGCACAAAAATAAGAAAAAAGTCGAAGCGTCACGAGAGATGTATCCGGCTAGTTTCCTTGGAGTT
CGGATTGCTCTCTTTCTCTGTCTCCCCGAACCATATGGAATTTATGAACTGCTGTTCACTAGTCAGTCAC
TTGTTTCAGAACTTTTGAGTGGTCGATTTATCCACCTTCTTGTTTCTTCCTGGGTCCAGAATCTGACTTC
TTGAGACAACAAACAGTGCACAGTGGATCGAAGAATGACCACAGTTGAGACACGTGGCGCTGGCCTCATT
TATTGCACCATACGTTTAGTGAAGAACTGAATAATGGTGGATATAAAGCAGAGTTGCACCCAGCCTCTCG
GAAACACACCTTCGGGCGCCGTTTTAGAGCTAGAAATAGCAAGTTAAAATAAGGCTAGTCCGTTATCAAC
TTGAAAAAGTGGCACCGAGTCGGTGCTTTTTTTCTAGTATCGGGAATTCTAAAGGGTGGGCGCGCCGACC
CAGCTTTCTTGTACAAAGTGGTTGATAACAGCGCTTAGAGGCTTAGAGCTCGAATTTCCCCGATCGTTCA
AACATTTGGCAATAAAGTTTCTTAAGATTGAATCCTGTTGCCGGTCTTGCGATGATTATCATATAATTTC
TGTTGAATTACGTTAAGCATGTAATAATTAACATGTAATGCATGACGTTATTTATGAGATGGGTTTTTAT
GATTAGAGTCCCGCAATTATACATTTAATACGCGATAGAAAACAAAATATAGCGCGCAAACTAGGATAAA
TTATCGCGCGCGGTGTCATCTATGTTACTAGATCGGGAATTGGTTCCGGAACCAATTCGTAATCATGTCA
TAGCTGTTTCCTGTGTGAAATTGTTATCCGCTCACAATTCCACACAACATACGAGCCGGAAGCATAAAGT
GTAAAGCCTGGGGTGCCTAATGAGTGAGCTAACTCACATTAGGCTGAATTAGGCGCGCCTATTTCTGAAT
TCAACACATTGCGGACGTTTTTAATGTACTGAATTAACGCCGAATTAATTCGGGGGATCTGGATTTTAGT
ACTGGATTTTGGTTTTAGGAATTAGAAATTTTATTGATAGAAGTATTTTACAAATACAAATACATACTAA
GGGTTTCTTATATGCTCAACACATGAGCGAAACCCTATAGGAACCCTAATTCCCTTATCTGGGAACTACT
CACACATTATTATGGAGAAACTCGAGCTTGTCGATCGACAGATCCCGGTCGGCATCTACTCTATTTCTTT
GCCCTCGGACGAGTGCTGGGGCGTCGGTTTCCACTATCGGCGAGTACTTCTACACAGCCATCGGTCCAGA
CGGCCGCGCTTCTGCGGGCGATTTGTGTACGCCCGACAGTCCCGGCTCCGGATCGGACGATTGCGTCGCA
TCGACCCTGCGCCCAAGCTGCATCATCGAAATTGCCGTCAACCAAGCTCTGATAGAGTTGGTCAAGACCA
ATGCGGAGCATATACGCCCGGAGTCGTGGCGATCCTGCAAGCTCCGGATGCCTCCGCTCGAAGTAGCGCG
TCTGCTGCTCCATACAAGCCAACCACGGCCTCCAGAAGAAGATGTTGGCGACCTCGTATTGGGAATCCCC
GAACATCGCCTCGCTCCAGTCAATGACCGCTGTTATGCGGCCATTGTCCGTCAGGACATTGTTGGAGCCG
AAATCCGCGTGCACGAGGTGCCGGACTTCGGGGCAGTCCTCGGCCCAAAGCATCAGCTCATCGAGAGCCT
GCGCGACGGACGCACTGACGGTGTCGTCCATCACAGTTTGCCAGTGATACACATGGGGATCAGCAATCGC
GCATATGAAATCACGCCATGTAGTGTATTGACCGATTCCTTGCGGTCCGAATGGGCCGAACCCGCTCGTC
TGGCTAAGATCGGCCGCAGCGATCGCATCCATAGCCTCCGCGACCGGTTGTAGAACAGCGGGCAGTTCGG
TTTCAGGCAGGTCTTGCAACGTGACACCCTGTGAACGGCGGGAGATGCAATAGGTCAGGCTCTCGCTAAA
CTCCCCAATGTCAAGCACTTCCGGAATCGGGAGCGCGGCCGATGCAAAGTGCCGATAAACATAACGATCT
TTGTAGAAACCATCGGCGCAGCTATTTACCCGCAGGACATATCCACGCCCTCCTACATCGAAGCTGAAAG
CACGAGATTCTTCGCCCTCCGAGAGCTGCATCAGGTCGGAGACGCTGTCGAACTTTTCGATCAGAAACTT
CTCGACAGACGTCGCGGTGAGTTCAGGCTTTTTCATATCTCATTGCCCCCCGGATCTGCGAAAGCTCGAG
AGAGATAGATTTGTAGAGAGAGACTGGTGATTTCAGCGTGTCCTCTCCAAATGAAATGAACTTCCTTATA
TAGAGGAAGGGTCTTGCGAAGGATAGTGGGATTGTGCGTCATCCCTTACGTCAGTGGAGATATCACATCA
ATCCACTTGCTTTGAAGACGTGGTTGGAACGTCTTCTTTTTCCACGATGCTCCTCGTGGGTGGGGGTCCA
TCTTTGGGACCACTGTCGGCAGAGGCATCTTGAACGATAGCCTTTCCTTTATCGCAATGATGGCATTTGT
AGGTGCCACCTTCCTTTTCTACTGTCCTTTTGATGAAGTGACAGATAGCTGGGCAATGGAATCCGAGGAG
GTTTCCCGATATTACCCTTTGTTGAAAAGTCTCAATAGCCCTTTGGTCTTCTGAGACTGTATCTTTGATA
TTCTTGGAGTAGACGAGAGTGTCGTGCTCCACCATGTTCACATCAATCCACTTGCTTTGAAGACGTGGTT
GGAACGTCTTCTTTTTCCACGATGCTCCTCGTGGGTGGGGGTCCATCTTTGGGACCACTGTCGGCAGAGG
CATCTTGAACGATAGCCTTTCCTTTATCGCAATGATGGCATTTGTAGGTGCCACCTTCCTTTTCTACTGT
CCTTTTGATGAAGTGACAGATAGCTGGGCAATGGAATCCGAGGAGGTTTCCCGATATTACCCTTTGTTGA
AAAGTCTCAATAGCCCTTTGGTCTTCTGAGACTGTATCTTTGATATTCTTGGAGTAGACGAGAGTGTCGT
GCTCCACCATGTTGGCAAGCTGCTCTAGCCAATACGCAAACCGAATTCAGAAATAAATTCAGCCTAATTC
GGCGTTAATTCAGTACATTAAAAACGTCCGCAATGTGTTATTAAGTTGTCTAAGCGTCAATTTGTTTACA
CCACAATATATCCTGCCACCAGCCAGCCAACAGCTCCCCGACCGGCAGCTCGGCACAAAATCACCACTCG
ATACAGGCAGCCCATCAGTCCGGGACGGCGTCAGCGGGAGAGCCGTTGTAAGGCGGCAGACTTTGCTCAT
GTTACCGATGCTATTCGGAAGAACGGCAACTAAGCTGCCGGGTTTGAAACACGGATGATCTCGCGGAGGG
TAGCATGTTGATTGTAACGATGACAGAGCGTTGCTGCCTGTGATCAATTCGGGCACGAACCCAGTGGACA
TAAGCCTGTTCGGTTCGTAAGCTGTAATGCAAGTAGCGTATGCGCTCACGCAACTGGTCCAGAACCTTGA
CCGAACGCAGCGGTGGTAACGGCGCAGTGGCGGTTTTCATGGCTTGTTATGACTGTTTTTTTGGGGTACA
GTCTATGCCTCGGGCATCCAAGCAGCAAGCGCGTTACGCCGTGGGTCGATGTTTGATGTTATGGAGCAGC
AACGATGTTACGCAGCAGGGCAGTCGCCCTAAAACAAAGTTAAACATCATGGGGGAAGCGGTGATCGCCG
AAGTATCGACTCAACTATCAGAGGTAGTTGGCGTCATCGAGCGCCATCTCGAACCGACGTTGCTGGCCGT
ACATTTGTACGGCTCCGCAGTGGATGGCGGCCTGAAGCCACACAGTGATATTGATTTGCTGGTTACGGTG
ACCGTAAGGCTTGATGAAACAACGCGGCGAGCTTTGATCAACGACCTTTTGGAAACTTCGGCTTCCCCTG
GAGAGAGCGAGATTCTCCGCGCTGTAGAAGTCACCATTGTTGTGCACGACGACATCATTCCGTGGCGTTA
TCCAGCTAAGCGCGAACTGCAATTTGGAGAATGGCAGCGCAATGACATTCTTGCAGGTATCTTCGAGCCA
GCCACGATCGACATTGATCTGGCTATCTTGCTGACAAAAGCAAGAGAACATAGCGTTGCCTTGGTAGGTC
CAGCGGCGGAGGAACTCTTTGATCCGGTTCCTGAACAGGATCTATTTGAGGCGCTAAATGAAACCTTAAC
GCTATGGAACTCGCCGCCCGACTGGGCTGGCGATGAGCGAAATGTAGTGCTTACGTTGTCCCGCATTTGG
TACAGCGCAGTAACCGGCAAAATCGCGCCGAAGGATGTCGCTGCCGACTGGGCAATGGAGCGCCTGCCGG
CCCAGTATCAGCCCGTCATACTTGAAGCTAGACAGGCTTATCTTGGACAAGAAGAAGATCGCTTGGCCTC
GCGCGCAGATCAGTTGGAAGAATTTGTCCACTACGTGAAAGGCGAGATCACCAAGGTAGTCGGCAAATAA
TGTCTAGCTAGAAATTCGTTCAAGCCGACGCCGCTTCGCGGCGCGGCTTAACTCAAGCGTTAGATGCACT
AAGCACATAATTGCTCACAGCCAAACTATCAGGTCAAGTCTGCTTTTATTATTTTTAAGCGTGCATAATA
AGCCCTACACAAATTGGGAGATATATCATGCATGACCAAAATCCCTTAACGTGAGTTTTCGTTCCACTGA
GCGTCAGACCCCGTAGAAAAGATCAAAGGATCTTCTTGAGATCCTTTTTTTCTGCGCGTAATCTGCTGCT
TGCAAACAAAAAAACCACCGCTACCAGCGGTGGTTTGTTTGCCGGATCAAGAGCTACCAACTCTTTTTCC
GAAGGTAACTGGCTTCAGCAGAGCGCAGATACCAAATACTGTCCTTCTAGTGTAGCCGTAGTTAGGCCAC
CACTTCAAGAACTCTGTAGCACCGCCTACATACCTCGCTCTGCTAATCCTGTTACCAGTGGCTGCTGCCA
GTGGCGATAAGTCGTGTCTTACCGGGTTGGACTCAAGACGATAGTTACCGGATAAGGCGCAGCGGTCGGG
CTGAACGGGGGGTTCGTGCACACAGCCCAGCTTGGAGCGAACGACCTACACCGAACTGAGATACCTACAG
CGTGAGCTATGAGAAAGCGCCACGCTTCCCGAAGGGAGAAAGGCGGACAGGTATCCGGTAAGCGGCAGGG
TCGGAACAGGAGAGCGCACGAGGGAGCTTCCAGGGGGAAACGCCTGGTATCTTTATAGTCCTGTCGGGTT
TCGCCACCTCTGACTTGAGCGTCGATTTTTGTGATGCTCGTCAGGGGGGCGGAGCCTATGGAAAAACGCC
AGCAACGCGGCCTTTTTACGGTTCCTGGCCTTTTGCTGGCCTTTTGCTCACATGTTCTTTCCTGCGTTAT
CCCCTGATTCTGTGGATAACCGTATTACCGCCTTTGAGTGAGCTGATACCGCTCGCCGCAGCCGAACGAC
CGAGCGCAGCGAGTCAGTGAGCGAGGAAGCGGAAGAGCGCCTGATGCGGTATTTTCTCCTTACGCATCTG
TGCGGTATTTCACACCGCATATGGTGCACTCTCAGTACAATCTGCTCTGATGCCGCATAGTTAAGCCAGT
ATACACTCCGCTATCGCTACGTGACTGGGTCATGGCTGCGCCCCGACACCCGCCAACACCCGCTGACGCG
CCCTGACGGGCTTGTCTGCTCCCGGCATCCGCTTACAGACAAGCTGTGACCGTCTCCGGGAGCTGCATGT
GTCAGAGGTTTTCACCGTCATCACCGAAACGCGCGAGGCAGGGTGCCTTGATGTGGGCGCCGGCGGTCGA
GTGGCGACGGCGCGGCTTGTCCGCGCCCTGGTAGATTGCCTGGCCGTAGGCCAGCCATTTTTGAGCGGCC
AGCGGCCGCGATAGGCCGACGCGAAGCGGCGGGGCGTAGGGAGCGCAGCGACCGAAGGGTAGGCGCTTTT
TGCAGCTCTTCGGCTGTGCGCTGGCCAGACAGTTATGCACAGGCCAGGCGGGTTTTAAGAGTTTTAATAA
GTTTTAAAGAGTTTTAGGCGGAAAAATCGCCTTTTTTCTCTTTTATATCAGTCACTTACATGTGTGACCG
GTTCCCAATGTACGGCTTTGGGTTCCCAATGTACGGGTTCCGGTTCCCAATGTACGGCTTTGGGTTCCCA
ATGTACGTGCTATCCACAGGAAAGAGACCTTTTCGACCTTTTTCCCCTGCTAGGGCAATTTGCCCTAGCA
TCTGCTCCGTACATTAGGAACCGGCGGATGCTTCGCCCTCGATCAGGTTGCGGTAGCGCATGACTAGGAT
CGGGCCAGCCTGCCCCGCCTCCTCCTTCAAATCGTACTCCGGCAGGTCATTTGACCCGATCAGCTTGCGC
ACGGTGAAACAGAACTTCTTGAACTCTCCGGCGCTGCCACTGCGTTCGTAGATCGTCTTGAACAACCATC
TGGCTTCTGCCTTGCCTGCGGCGCGGCGTGCCAGGCGGTAGAGAAAACGGCCGATGCCGGGATCGATCAA
AAAGTAATCGGGGTGAACCGTCAGCACGTCCGGGTTCTTGCCTTCTGTGATCTCGCGGTACATCCAATCA
GCTAGCTCGATCTCGATGTACTCCGGCCGCCCGGTTTCGCTCTTTACGATCTTGTAGCGGCTAATCAAGG
CTTCACCCTCGGATACCGTCACCAGGCGGCCGTTCTTGGCCTTCTTCGTACGCTGCATGGCAACGTGCGT
GGTGTTTAACCGAATGCAGGTTTCTACCAGGTCGTCTTTCTGCTTTCCGCCATCGGCTCGCCGGCAGAAC
TTGAGTACGTCCGCAACGTGTGGACGGAACACGCGGCCGGGCTTGTCTCCCTTCCCTTCCCGGTATCGGT
TCATGGATTCGGTTAGATGGGAAACCGCCATCAGTACCAGGTCGTAATCCCACACACTGGCCATGCCGGC
CGGCCCTGCGGAAACCTCTACGTGCCCGTCTGGAAGCTCGTAGCGGATCACCTCGCCAGCTCGTCGGTCA
CGCTTCGACAGACGGAAAACGGCCACGTCCATGATGCTGCGACTATCGCGGGTGCCCACGTCATAGAGCA
TCGGAACGAAAAAATCTGGTTGCTCGTCGCCCTTGGGCGGCTTCCTAATCGACGGCGCACCGGCTGCCGG
CGGTTGCCGGGATTCTTTGCGGATTCGATCAGCGGCCGCTTGCCACGATTCACCGGGGCGTGCTTCTGCC
TCGATGCGTTGCCGCTGGGCGGCCTGCGCGGCCTTCAACTTCTCCACCAGGTCATCACCCAGCGCCGCGC
CGATTTGTACCGGGCCGGATGGTTTGCGACCGCTCACGCCGATTCCTCGGGCTTGGGGGTTCCAGTGCCA
TTGCAGGGCCGGCAGACAACCCAGCCGCTTACGCCTGGCCAACCGCCCGTTCCTCCACACATGGGGCATT
CCACGGCGTCGGTGCCTGGTTGTTCTTGATTTTCCATGCCGCCTCCTTTAGCCGCTAAAATTCATCTACT
CATTTATTCATTTGCTCATTTACTCTGGTAGCTGCGCGATGTATTCAGATAGCAGCTCGGTAATGGTCTT
GCCTTGGCGTACCGCGTACATCTTCAGCTTGGTGTGATCCTCCGCCGGCAACTGAAAGTTGACCCGCTTC
ATGGCTGGCGTGTCTGCCAGGCTGGCCAACGTTGCAGCCTTGCTGCTGCGTGCGCTCGGACGGCCGGCAC
TTAGCGTGTTTGTGCTTTTGCTCATTTTCTCTTTACCTCATTAACTCAAATGAGTTTTGATTTAATTTCA
GCGGCCAGCGCCTGGACCTCGCGGGCAGCGTCGCCCTCGGGTTCTGATTCAAGAACGGTTGTGCCGGCGG
CGGCAGTGCCTGGGTAGCTCACGCGCTGCGTGATACGGGACTCAAGAATGGGCAGCTCGTACCCGGCCAG
CGCCTCGGCAACCTCACCGCCGATGCGCGTGCCTTTGATCGCCCGCGACACGACAAAGGCCGCTTGTAGC
CTTCCATCCGTGACCTCAATGCGCTGCTTAACCAGCTCCACCAGGTCGGCGGTGGCCCATATGTCGTAAG
GGCTTGGCTGCACCGGAATCAGCACGAAGTCGGCTGCCTTGATCGCGGACACAGCCAAGTCCGCCGCCTG
GGGCGCTCCGTCGATCACTACGAAGTCGCGCCGGCCGATGGCCTTCACGTCGCGGTCAATCGTCGGGCGG
TCGATGCCGACAACGGTTAGCGGTTGATCTTCCCGCACGGCCGCCCAATCGCGGGCACTGCCCTGGGGAT
CGGAATCGACTAACAGAACATCGGCCCCGGCGAGTTGCAGGGCGCGGGCTAGATGGGTTGCGATGGTCGT
CTTGCCTGACCCGCCTTTCTGGTTAAGTACAGCGATAACCTTCATGCGTTCCCCTTGCGTATTTGTTTAT
TTACTCATCGCATCATATACGCAGCGACCGCATGACGCAAGCTGTTTTACTCAAATACACATCACCTTTT
TAGACGGCGGCGCTCGGTTTCTTCAGCGGCCAAGCTGGCCGGCCAGGCCGCCAGCTTGGCATCAGACAAA
CCGGCCAGGATTTCATGCAGCCGCACGGTTGAGACGTGCGCGGGCGGCTCGAACACGTACCCGGCCGCGA
TCATCTCCGCCTCGATCTCTTCGGTAATGAAAAACGGTTCGTCCTGGCCGTCCTGGTGCGGTTTCATGCT
TGTTCCTCTTGGCGTTCATTCTCGGCGGCCGCCAGGGCGTCGGCCTCGGTCAATGCGTCCTCACGGAAGG
CACCGCGCCGCCTGGCCTCGGTGGGCGTCACTTCCTCGCTGCGCTCAAGTGCGCGGTACAGGGTCGAGCG
ATGCACGCCAAGCAGTGCAGCCGCCTCTTTCACGGTGCGGCCTTCCTGGTCGATCAGCTCGCGGGCGTGC
GCGATCTGTGCCGGGGTGAGGGTAGGGCGGGGGCCAAACTTCACGCCTCGGGCCTTGGCGGCCTCGCGCC
CGCTCCGGGTGCGGTCGATGATTAGGGAACGCTCGAACTCGGCAATGCCGGCGAACACGGTCAACACCAT
GCGGCCGGCCGGCGTGGTGGTGTCGGCCCACGGCTCTGCCAGGCTACGCAGGCCCGCGCCGGCCTCCTGG
ATGCGCTCGGCAATGTCCAGTAGGTCGCGGGTGCTGCGGGCCAGGCGGTCTAGCCTGGTCACTGTCACAA
CGTCGCCAGGGCGTAGGTGGTCAAGCATCCTGGCCAGCTCCGGGCGGTCGCGCCTGGTGCCGGTGATCTT
CTCGGAAAACAGCTTGGTGCAGCCGGCCGCGTGCAGTTCGGCCCGTTGGTTGGTCAAGTCCTGGTCGTCG
GTGCTGACGCGGGCATAGCCCAGCAGGCCAGCGGCGGCGCTCTTGTTCATGGCGTAATGTCTCCGGTTCT
AGTCGCAAGTATTCTACTTTATGCGACTAAAACACGCGACAAGAAAACGCCAGGAAAAGGGCAGGGCGGC
AGCCTGTCGCGTAACTTAGGACTTGTGCGACATGTCGTTTTCAGAAGACGGCTGCACTGAACGTCAGAAG
CCGACTGCACTATAGCAGCGGAGGGGTTGGATCAAAGTACTTTGATCCCGAGGGGAACCCTGTGGTTGGC
ATGCACATACAAATGGACGAACGGATAAACCT
Features (pLannotate 1.2.2; 27 found; start..end, strand, type, name):
     54..78      -  misc_feature   RB T-DNA repeat: right border repeat from nopaline C58 T-DNA
    144..298     -  CDS            lacZα (fragment): LacZα fragment of β-galactosidase; lacZ fragment
   2057..2081    +  protein_bind   attB1: mutant version of attB; recombination site for the Gateway® BP reaction BP Clonase™
   2102..6205    +  CDS            cas9: CAS9_STRP1 - Also known as csn1 From Streptococcus pyogenes serotype M1.
   6240..6347    +  CDS            RBCS1 (fragment): RBS1_SPIOL - Also known as RBCS. Experimental evidence at protein level: Swiss-Prot protein existence level 1. RuBisCO catalyzes two reactions: the carboxylation of D- ribulose 1,5-bisphosphate, the primary event in carbon dioxide fixation, as well as the oxidative fragmentation of the pentose substrate. Both reactions occur simultaneously and in competition at the same active site. Although the small subunit is not catalytic it is essential for maximal activity. From Spinacia oleracea (Spinach).
   6741..6765    -  protein_bind   attB2: mutant version of attB; recombination site for the Gateway® BP reaction BP Clonase™
   6794..6818    +  protein_bind   attB1: mutant version of attB; recombination site for the Gateway® BP reaction BP Clonase™
   7371..7446    +  misc_RNA       gRNA scaffold: guide RNA scaffold for the Streptococcus pyogenes CRISPR/Cas9 system
   7488..7512    -  protein_bind   attB2: mutant version of attB; recombination site for the Gateway® BP reaction BP Clonase™
   7552..7804    +  terminator     NOS terminator: nopaline synthase terminator and poly(A) signal
   7859..7881    -  protein_bind   lac operator (fragment): The lac repressor binds to the lac operator to inhibit transcription in E. coli. This inhibition can be relieved by adding lactose or isopropyl-β-D-thiogalactopyranoside (IPTG). lac repressor encoded by lacI
   7885..7915    -  promoter       lac promoter: promoter for the E. coli lac operon
   7930..7951    -  protein_bind   CAP binding site: CAP binding activates transcription in the presence of cAMP. E. coli catabolite activator protein
   8036..8210    -  polyA_signal   CaMV poly(A) signal: cauliflower mosaic virus polyadenylation signal
   8251..9276    -  CDS            HygR: hygromycin B phosphotransferase confers resistance to hygromycin
   9343..10019   -  promoter       CaMV 35S promoter (enhanced): cauliflower mosaic virus 35S promoter with a duplicated enhancer region
  10214..10238   -  misc_feature   LB T-DNA repeat: left border repeat from nopaline C58 T-DNA
  10497..10520   +  promoter       Pc promoter (fragment): intI1 (promoter lies within the coding sequence); class 1 integron promoter
  10696..10752   +  CDS            GmR (fragment): gentamycin acetyltransferase; aacC1; confers resistance to gentamycin
  10763..11550   +  CDS            SmR (fragment): aminoglycoside adenylyltransferase (Murphy, 1985); aadA; confers resistance to spectinomycin and streptomycin
  11796..12384   +  rep_origin     ori: high-copy-number ColE1/pMB1/pBR322/pUC origin of replication
  12570..12710   -  misc_feature   bom: basis of mobility region from pBR322
  12812..12851   -  CDS            rop (fragment): Rop protein, which maintains plasmids at low copy number; rop
  13054..13248   -  rep_origin     pVS1 oriV: origin of replication for the Pseudomonas plasmid pVS1 (Heeb et al., 2000)
  13314..14387   -  CDS            pVS1 RepA: replication protein from the Pseudomonas plasmid pVS1 (Heeb et al., 2000)
  14816..15445   -  CDS            pVS1 StaA: stability protein from the Pseudomonas plasmid pVS1 (Heeb et al., 2000)
  16005..16406   -  CDS            Y4CG_SINFN (fragment): Protein inferred from homology: Swiss-Prot protein existence level 3. From Sinorhizobium fredii (strain NBRC 101917 / NGR234).
