[The description below was written by a language model from this plasmid's Addgene catalogue record and pLannotate feature annotations shown in this document.]
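Description:
pMpGE010-Target2 (Mpphot) is a 16.7 kb binary T-DNA vector for CRISPR/Cas9 genome editing in plants, delivered by Agrobacterium-mediated transformation. Although the catalogue lists the vector type as bacterial expression, the stated purpose and the annotated features describe a plant transformation plasmid built on the pMpGE010 backbone. It replicates in E. coli through a ColE1/pBR322-type origin (with the bom mobilisation region and a rop remnant) and in Agrobacterium through the pVS1 origin with its RepA replication and StaA stability genes. Bacterial selection is by spectinomycin, conferred by the aadA (SmR) gene.

Between the nopaline-type right and left border repeats lie three functional units. The first is a Streptococcus pyogenes Cas9 coding sequence flanked by attB1 and attB2 Gateway sites and followed by a short region matching a RuBisCO small subunit gene; the feature table does not annotate the promoter driving Cas9. The second is a guide RNA cassette, also bracketed by attB1/attB2 sites, indicating it was introduced by Gateway recombination. It contains the S. pyogenes gRNA scaffold fused to a 20-nt spacer directed against Mpphot ("Target2"), with a NOS terminator downstream. The promoter for the guide is likewise not annotated. The third is a hygromycin phosphotransferase gene under an enhanced CaMV 35S promoter with a CaMV poly(A) signal, which allows selection of transformed plant tissue. Residual lacZα and lac promoter sequences are remnants of the cloning backbone.

According to the record, the Mpphot guide serves as a negative control. The associated publication describes in vivo pre-evaluation of genome-editing modules using a fluorescent protein carrying a peroxisome targeting signal.
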