Addgene plasmid #186729: pMpGE010-Target2 (Mpphot)
Purpose: Binary vector for CRISPR/Cas9 (target 2: Mpphot [negative control]) in plants (for Agrobacterium-mediated genetic transformation).
Depositing lab: Yutaka Kodama. Depositing organization: Utsunomiya University. Publication: SKLPT imaging: Efficient in vivo pre-evaluation of genome-editing modules using fluorescent protein with peroxisome targeting signal. Konno R, Tanaka H, Kodama Y. Biochem Biophys Res Commun. 2018 Sep 3;503(1):235-241. doi: 10.1016/j.bbrc.2018.06.008. Epub 2018 Jun 12. PubMed 29885839.
Backbone
  Vector backbone: pMpGE010
  Vector type: Bacterial Expression
Growth in bacteria
  Bacterial resistance: Spectinomycin, 50 μg/mL
  Growth temperature: 37°C
  Growth strain: DH5alpha
  Copy number: Unknown
Gene/Insert
  Gene/Insert name: Mphot (alt name: Target2)
  gRNA/shRNA sequence: GAAACACACCTTCGGGCGCC
Terms and licenses: Academic/Nonprofit Terms; Industry Terms: Not Available to Industry
How to cite: pMpGE010-Target2 (Mpphot) was a gift from Yutaka Kodama (Addgene plasmid # 186729 ; http://n2t.net/addgene:186729 ; RRID:Addgene_186729)
